>Addgene plasmid #112106 | pEGFP-N1 Dynamin1 T78R L84R T92R V118R | depositor full sequence | sequence record 211033 | Full Sequence
TAGTTATTAATAGTAATCAATTACGGGGTCATTAGTTCATAGCCCATATATGGAGTTCCGCGTTACATAA
CTTACGGTAAATGGCCCGCCTGGCTGACCGCCCAACGACCCCCGCCCATTGACGTCAATAATGACGTATG
TTCCCATAGTAACGCCAATAGGGACTTTCCATTGACGTCAATGGGTGGAGTATTTACGGTAAACTGCCCA
CTTGGCAGTACATCAAGTGTATCATATGCCAAGTACGCCCCCTATTGACGTCAATGACGGTAAATGGCCC
GCCTGGCATTATGCCCAGTACATGACCTTATGGGACTTTCCTACTTGGCAGTACATCTACGTATTAGTCA
TCGCTATTACCATGGTGATGCGGTTTTGGCAGTACATCAATGGGCGTGGATAGCGGTTTGACTCACGGGG
ATTTCCAAGTCTCCACCCCATTGACGTCAATGGGAGTTTGTTTTGGCACCAAAATCAACGGGACTTTCCA
AAATGTCGTAACAACTCCGCCCCATTGACGCAAATGGGCGGTAGGCGTGTACGGTGGGAGGTCTATATAA
GCAGAGCTGGTTTAGTGAACCGTCAGATCCGCTAGCGCTACCGGACTCAGATCCTGCCATGGGCAACCGC
GGCATGGAAGATCTCATCCCGCTGGTCAACCGGCTGCAAGACGCCTTCTCTGCCATCGGCCAGAACGCGG
ACCTCGACCTGCCGCAGATCGCTGTGGTGGGCGGCCAGAGCGCCGGCAAGAGCTCGGTGCTCGAGAATTT
CGTAGGCAGGGACTTCTTGCCTCGAGGATCTGGCATTGTTACCCGACGTCCCCTGGTCTTGCAGCTGGTC
AATGCAACCAGGGAATATGCCGAGTTCAGGCACTGCAAGGGAAAGAAATTCAGGGACTTCGAGGAGGTGC
GCCTTGAGATCGAGGCCGAGACCGACAGGGTCACCGGCACCAACAAGGGCATCTCGCCGAGGCCTATCAA
CCTCCGCGTCTACTCGCCGCACGTGCTGAACCTGACCCTGGTGGACCTGCCCGGAATGACCAAGGTCCCG
GTGGGGGACCAACCTCCCGACATCGAGTTCCAGATCCGAGACATGCTTATGCAGTTTGTCACCAAGGAGA
ACTGCCTCATCCTGGCCGTGTCCCCCGCCAACTCTGACCTGGCCAATTCTGACGCCCTCAAGGTCGCCAA
GGAGGTGGACCCCCAGGGCCAGCGCACCATCGGGGTCATCACCAAGCTGGACCTGATGGACGAGGGCACA
GATGCCCGTGATGTGCTGGAGAACAAGCTGCTCCCCCTGCGCAGAGGCTACATTGGAGTGGTGAACCGGA
GCCAGAAGGACATTGATGGCAAGAAGGACATTACCGCCGCCTTGGCTGCTGAACGAAAGTTCTTCCTCTC
CCATCCATCTTATCGCCACTTGGCTGACCGTATGGGCACGCCCTACCTGCAGAAGGTCCTCAATCAGCAA
CTGACGAACCACATCCGGGACACACTGCCGGGGCTGCGGAACAAGCTGCAGAGCCAGCTACTGTCCATTG
AGAAGGAGGTGGAGGAATACAAGAACTTCCGCCCTGATGACCCAGCTCGCAAGACCAAGGCCCTGCTGCA
GATGGTCCAGCAGTTTGCCGTAGACTTTGAGAAGCGCATTGAGGGCTCAGGAGATCAGATCGACACCTAC
GAACTGTCAGGGGGAGCCCGCATTAACCGAATCTTCCACGAGCGCTTCCCTTTCGAGCTGGTCAAGATGG
AGTTTGATGAGAAGGAACTCCGAAGGGAGATCAGCTATGCTATCAAGAATATCCATGGCATTAGAACGGG
GCTGTTTACCCCAGACATGGCCTTTGAGACCATTGTGAAAAAGCAGGTGAAGAAGATCCGAGAACCGTGT
CTCAAGTGTGTGGACATGGTTATCTCGGAGCTAATCAGCACCGTTAGACAGTGCACCAAGAAGCTCCAGC
AGTACCCGCGGCTACGGGAGGAGATGGAGCGCATCGTGACCACCCACATCCGGGAGCGCGAGGGCCGCAC
TAAGGAGCAGGTCATGCTTCTCATCGATATCGAGCTGGCTTACATGAACACCAACCATGAGGACTTCATA
GGCTTTGCCAATGCTCAGCAGAGGAGCAACCAGATGAACAAGAAGAAGACTTCAGGGAACCAGGATGAGA
TTCTGGTCATCCGCAAGGGCTGGCTGACTATCAATAATATTGGCATCATGAAAGGGGGCTCCAAGGAGTA
CTGGTTTGTGCTGACTGCTGAGAATCTGTCCTGGTACAAGGATGATGAGGAGAAAGAGAAGAAATACATG
CTGTCTGTGGACAACCTCAAGCTGCGGGACGTGGAGAAGGGCTTTATGTCGAGCAAGCATATCTTTGCCC
TCTTTAACACGGAGCAGAGGAATGTCTACAAGGATTATCGGCAGCTGGAGCTAGCCTGTGAGACACAGGA
GGAGGTGGACAGCTGGAAGGCCTCCTTCCTGAGGGCTGGCGTGTACCCTGAGCGTGTTGGGGACAAAGAG
AAAGCCAGCGAGACCGAGGAGAATGGCTCCGACAGCTTCATGCATTCCATGGACCCACAGCTGGAACGGC
AAGTGGAGACCATCCGGAATCTTGTGGACTCATACATGGCCATTGTCAACAAGACCGTGAGGGACCTCAT
GCCCAAGACCATCATGCACCTCATGATTAACAATACCAAGGAGTTCATCTTCTCGGAGCTGCTGGCCAAC
CTGTACTCGTGTGGGGACCAGAACACGCTGATGGAGGAGTCGGCGGAGCAGGCACAGCGGCGCGACGAGA
TGCTGCGCATGTACCACGCACTGAAGGAGGCGCTCAGCATCATCGGCAACATCAACACGACCACCGTCAG
CACGCCCATGCCCCCGCCCGTGGACGACTCCTGGCTGCAGGTGCAGAGCGTACCGGCCGGACGCAGGTCG
CCCACGTCCAGCCCCACGCCGCAGCGCCGAGCCCCCGCCGTGCCCCCAGCCCGGCCCGGGTCGCGGGGCC
CTGCTCCTGGGCCTCCGCCTGCTGGGTCCGCCCTGGGGGGGGCGCCCCCCGTGCCCTCCAGGCCGGGGGC
TTCCCCTGACCCTTTCGGCCCTCCCCCTCAGGTGCCCTCGCGCCCCAACCGCGCCCCGCCCGGGGTCCCC
AGCCGATCGGGTCAGGCAAGTCCATCCCGTCCTGAGAGCCCCAGGCCCCCCTTCGACAAGCTTCGAATTC
TGCAGTCGACGGTACCGCGGGCCCGGGATCCACCGGTCGCCACCATGGTGAGCAAGGGCGAGGAGCTGTT
CACCGGGGTGGTGCCCATCCTGGTCGAGCTGGACGGCGACGTAAACGGCCACAAGTTCAGCGTGTCCGGC
GAGGGCGAGGGCGATGCCACCTACGGCAAGCTGACCCTGAAGTTCATCTGCACCACCGGCAAGCTGCCCG
TGCCCTGGCCCACCCTCGTGACCACCCTGACCTACGGCGTGCAGTGCTTCAGCCGCTACCCCGACCACAT
GAAGCAGCACGACTTCTTCAAGTCCGCCATGCCCGAAGGCTACGTCCAGGAGCGCACCATCTTCTTCAAG
GACGACGGCAACTACAAGACCCGCGCCGAGGTGAAGTTCGAGGGCGACACCCTGGTGAACCGCATCGAGC
TGAAGGGCATCGACTTCAAGGAGGACGGCAACATCCTGGGGCACAAGCTGGAGTACAACTACAACAGCCA
CAACGTCTATATCATGGCCGACAAGCAGAAGAACGGCATCAAGGTGAACTTCAAGATCCGCCACAACATC
GAGGACGGCAGCGTGCAGCTCGCCGACCACTACCAGCAGAACACCCCCATCGGCGACGGCCCCGTGCTGC
TGCCCGACAACCACTACCTGAGCACCCAGTCCGCCCTGAGCAAAGACCCCAACGAGAAGCGCGATCACAT
GGTCCTGCTGGAGTTCGTGACCGCCGCCGGGATCACTCTCGGCATGGACGAGCTGTACAAGTAAAGCGGC
CGCGACTCTAGATCATAATCAGCCATACCACATTTGTAGAGGTTTTACTTGCTTTAAAAAACCTCCCACA
CCTCCCCCTGAACCTGAAACATAAAATGAATGCAATTGTTGTTGTTAACTTGTTTATTGCAGCTTATAAT
GGTTACAAATAAAGCAATAGCATCACAAATTTCACAAATAAAGCATTTTTTTCACTGCATTCTAGTTGTG
GTTTGTCCAAACTCATCAATGTATCTTAAGGCGTAAATTGTAAGCGTTAATATTTTGTTAAAATTCGCGT
TAAATTTTTGTTAAATCAGCTCATTTTTTAACCAATAGGCCGAAATCGGCAAAATCCCTTATAAATCAAA
AGAATAGACCGAGATAGGGT
[37 nt withheld, positions 4361-4397]
AAAGAACGTGGACTCCAACGTCAAAGG
[49 nt withheld, positions 4425-4473]
T
[91 nt withheld, positions 4475-4565]
G
[124 nt withheld, positions 4567-4690]
CAGGTGGCACTTTTCGGGGAAATGTGCGCGGAACCCCTATTTGTTTATTTTTCTAAATACATTCAAATAT
GTATCCGCTCATGAGACAATAACCCTGATAAATGCTTCAATAATATTGAAAAAGGAAGAGTCCTGAGGCG
GAAAGAACCAGCTGTGGAATGTGTGTCAGTTAGGGTGTGGAAAGTCCCCAGGCTCCCCAGCAGGCAGAAG
TATGCAAAGCATGCATCTCAATTAGTCAGCAACCAGGTGTGGAAAGTCCCCAGGCTCCCCAGCAGGCAGA
AGTATGCAAAGCATGCATCTCAATTAGTCAGCAACCATAGTCCCGCCCCTAACTCCGCCCATCCCGCCCC
TAACTCCGCCCAGTTCCGCCCATTCTCCGCCCCATGGCTGACTAATTTTTTTTATTTATGCAGAGGCCGA
GGCCGCCTCGGCCTCTGAGCTATTCCAGAAGTAGTGAGGAGGCTTTTTTGGAGGCCTAGGCTTTTGCAAA
GATCGATCAAGAGACAGGATGAGGATCGTTTCGCATGATTGAACAAGATGGATTGCACGCAGGTTCTCCG
GCCGCTTGGGTGGAGAGGCTATTCGGCTATGACTGGGCACAACAGACAATCGGCTGCTCTGATGCCGCCG
TGTTCCGGCTGTCAGCGCAGGGGCGCCCGGTTCTTTTTGTCAAGACCGACCTGTCCGGTGCCCTGAATGA
ACTGCAAGACGAGGCAGCGCGGCTATCGTGGCTGGCCACGACGGGCGTTCCTTGCGCAGCTGTGCTCGAC
GTTGTCACTGAAGCGGGAAGGGACTGGCTGCTATTGGGCGAAGTGCCGGGGCAGGATCTCCTGTCATCTC
ACCTTGCTCCTGCCGAGAAAGTATCCATCATGGCTGATGCAATGCGGCGGCTGCATACGCTTGATCCGGC
TACCTGCCCATTCGACCACCAAGCGAAACATCGCATCGAGCGAGCACGTACTCGGATGGAAGCCGGTCTT
GTCGATCAGGATGATCTGGACGAAGAGCATCAGGGGCTCGCGCCAGCCGAACTGTTCGCCAGGCTCAAGG
CGAGCATGCCCGACGGCGAGGATCTCGTCGTGACCCATGGCGATGCCTGCTTGCCGAATATCATGGTGGA
AAATGGCCGCTTTTCTGGATTCATCGACTGTGGCCGGCTGGGTGTGGCGGACCGCTATCAGGACATAGCG
TTGGCTACCCGTGATATTGCTGAAGAGCTTGGCGGCGAATGGGCTGACCGCTTCCTCGTGCTTTACGGTA
TCGCCGCTCCCGATTCGCAGCGCATCGCCTTCTATCGCCTTCTTGACGAGTTCTTCTGAGCGGGACTCTG
GGGTTCGAAATGACCGACCAAGCGACGCCCAACCTGCCATCACGAGATTTCGATTCCACCGCCGCCTTCT
ATGAAAGGTTGGGCTTCGGAATCGTTTTCCGGGACGCCGGCTGGATGATCCTCCAGCGCGGGGATCTCAT
GCTGGAGTTCTTCGCCCACCCTAGGGGGAGGCTAACTGAAACACGGAAGGAGACAATACCGGAAGGAACC
CGCGCTATGACGGCAATAAAAAGACAGAATAAAACGCACGGTGTTGGGTCGTTTGTTCATAAACGCGGGG
TTCGGTCCCAGGGCTGGCACTCTGTCGATACCCCACCGAGACCCCATTGGGGCCAATACGCCCGCGTTTC
TTCCTTTTCCCCACCCCACCCCCCAAGTTCGGGTGAAGGCCCAGGGCTCGCAGCCAACGTCGGGGCGGCA
GGCCCTGCCATAGCCTCAGGTTACTCATATATACTTTAGATTGATTTAAAACTTCATTTTTAATTTAAAA
GGATCTAGGTGAAGATCCTTTTTGATAATCTCATGACCAAAATCCCTTAACGTGAGTTTTCGTTCCACTG
AGCGTCAGACCCCGTAGAAAAGATCAAAGGATCTTCTTGAGATCCTTTTTTTCTGCGCGTAATCTGCTGC
TTGCAAACAAAAAAACCACCGCTACCAGCGGTGGTTTGTTTGCCGGATCAAGAGCTACCAACTCTTTTTC
CGAAGGTAACTGGCTTCAGCAGAGCGCAGATACCAAATACTGTCCTTCTAGTGTAGCCGTAGTTAGGCCA
CCACTTCAAGAACTCTGTAGCACCGCCTACATACCTCGCTCTGCTAATCCTGTTACCAGTGGCTGCTGCC
AGTGGCGATAAGTCGTGTCTTACCGGGTTGGACTCAAGACGATAGTTACCGGATAAGGCGCAGCGGTCGG
GCTGAACGGGGGGTTCGTGCACACAGCCCAGCTTGGAGCGAACGACCTACACCGAACTGAGATACCTACA
GCGTGAGCTATGAGAAAGCGCCACGCTTCCCGAAGGGAGAAAGGCGGACAGGTATCCGGTAAGCGGCAGG
GTCGGAACAGGAGAGCGCACGAGGGAGCTTCCAGGGGGAAACGCCTGGTATCTTTATAGTCCTGTCGGGT
TTCGCCACCTCTGACTTGAGCGTCGATTTTTGTGATGCTCGTCAGGGGGGCGGAGCCTATGGAAAAACGC
CAGCAACGCGGCCTTTTTACGGTTCCTGGCCTTTTGCTGGCCTTTTGCTCACATGTTCTTTCCTGCGTTA
TCCCCTGATTCTGTGGATAACCGTATTACCGCCATGCAT
Features (pLannotate 1.2.2; 16 found; start..end, strand, type, name):
     61..364     +  enhancer       CMV enhancer: human cytomegalovirus immediate early enhancer
    365..568     +  promoter       CMV promoter: human cytomegalovirus (CMV) immediate early promoter
    591..613     +  misc_feature   MCS (fragment): multiple cloning site
    619..3207    +  CDS            DNM1: DYN1_HUMAN - Also known as DNM. Experimental evidence at protein level: Swiss-Prot protein existence level 1. Microtubule-associated force-producing protein involved in producing microtubule bundles and able to bind and hydrolyze GTP. Most probably involved in vesicular trafficking processes. Involved in receptor-mediated endocytosis. From Homo sapiens (Human).
   3207..3251    +  misc_feature   MCS (fragment): multiple cloning site
   3265..3984    +  CDS            EGFP: the original enhanced GFP (Yang et al., 1996) mammalian codon-optimized
   4001..4084    +  CDS            large T antigen (fragment): large T antigen from SV40 (simian virus 40)
   4107..4228    +  polyA_signal   SV40 poly(A) signal: SV40 polyadenylation signal
   4262..4690    -  rep_origin     f1 ori (sequence partly withheld): f1 bacteriophage origin of replication; arrow indicates direction of (+) strand synthesis
   4717..4821    +  promoter       AmpR promoter: bla
   4823..5180    +  promoter       SV40 promoter: SV40 enhancer and early promoter
   5215..6009    +  CDS            NeoR/KanR: aminoglycoside phosphotransferase from Tn5; aph(3')-II (or nptII); confers resistance to neomycin, kanamycin, and G418 (Geneticin®)
   6030..6182    +  CDS            ble (fragment): BLE_KLEPN - Experimental evidence at protein level: Swiss-Prot protein existence level 1. Binding protein with a strong affinity to the bleomycin family of antibiotics. Binds to CL990; an antimitotic-antibiotic compound. From Klebsiella pneumoniae.
   6241..6288    +  polyA_signal   HSV TK poly(A) signal: herpes simplex virus thymidine kinase polyadenylation signal (Cole and Stacy, 1985)
   6379..6395    -  polyA_signal   bGH poly(A) signal (fragment): bovine growth hormone polyadenylation signal
   6617..7205    +  rep_origin     ori: high-copy-number ColE1/pMB1/pBR322/pUC origin of replication
