>Addgene plasmid #112106 | pEGFP-N1 Dynamin1 T78R L84R T92R V118R | addgene full sequence | sequence record 215592 | Addgene NGS Result
ATTAATAGTAATCAATTACGGGGTCATTAGTTCATAGCCCATATATGGAGTTCCGCGTTACATAACTTAC
GGTAAATGGCCCGCCTGGCTGACCGCCCAACGACCCCCGCCCATTGACGTCAATAATGACGTATGTTCCC
ATAGTAACGCCAATAGGGACTTTCCATTGACGTCAATGGGTGGAGTATTTACGGTAAACTGCCCACTTGG
CAGTACATCAAGTGTATCATATGCCAAGTACGCCCCCTATTGACGTCAATGACGGTAAATGGCCCGCCTG
GCATTATGCCCAGTACATGACCTTATGGGACTTTCCTACTTGGCAGTACATCTACGTATTAGTCATCGCT
ATTACCATGGTGATGCGGTTTTGGCAGTACATCAATGGGCGTGGATAGCGGTTTGACTCACGGGGATTTC
CAAGTCTCCACCCCATTGACGTCAATGGGAGTTTGTTTTGGCACCAAAATCAACGGGACTTTCCAAAATG
TCGTAACAACTCCGCCCCATTGACGCAAATGGGCGGTAGGCGTGTACGGTGGGAGGTCTATATAAGCAGA
GCTGGTTTAGTGAACCGTCAGATCCGCTAGCGCTACCGGACTCAGATCCTGCCATGGGCAACCGCGGCAT
GGAAGATCTCATCCCGCTGGTCAACCGGCTGCAAGACGCCTTCTCTGCCATCGGCCAGAACGCGGACCTC
GACCTGCCGCAGATCGCTGTGGTGGGCGGCCAGAGCGCCGGCAAGAGCTCGGTGCTCGAGAATTTCGTAG
GCAGGGACTTCTTGCCTCGAGGATCTGGCATTGTTACCCGACGTCCCCTGGTCTTGCAGCTGGTCAATGC
AACCAGGGAATATGCCGAGTTCAGGCACTGCAAGGGAAAGAAATTCAGGGACTTCGAGGAGGTGCGCCTT
GAGATCGAGGCCGAGACCGACAGGGTCACCGGCACCAACAAGGGCATCTCGCCGAGGCCTATCAACCTCC
GCGTCTACTCGCCGCACGTGCTGAACCTGACCCTGGTGGACCTGCCCGGAATGACCAAGGTCCCGGTGGG
GGACCAACCTCCCGACATCGAGTTCCAGATCCGAGACATGCTTATGCAGTTTGTCACCAAGGAGAACTGC
CTCATCCTGGCCGTGTCCCCCGCCAACTCTGACCTGGCCAATTCTGACGCCCTCAAGGTCGCCAAGGAGG
TGGACCCCCAGGGCCAGCGCACCATCGGGGTCATCACCAAGCTGGACCTGATGGACGAGGGCACAGATGC
CCGTGATGTGCTGGAGAACAAGCTGCTCCCCCTGCGCAGAGGCTACATTGGAGTGGTGAACCGGAGCCAG
AAGGACATTGATGGCAAGAAGGACATTACCGCCGCCTTGGCTGCTGAACGAAAGTTCTTCCTCTCCCATC
CATCTTATCGCCACTTGGCTGACCGTATGGGCACGCCCTACCTGCAGAAGGTCCTCAATCAGCAACTGAC
GAACCACATCCGGGACACACTGCCGGGGCTGCGGAACAAGCTGCAGAGCCAGCTACTGTCCATTGAGAAG
GAGGTGGAGGAATACAAGAACTTCCGCCCTGATGACCCAGCTCGCAAGACCAAGGCCCTGCTGCAGATGG
TCCAGCAGTTTGCCGTAGACTTTGAGAAGCGCATTGAGGGCTCAGGAGATCAGATCGACACCTACGAACT
GTCAGGGGGAGCCCGCATTAACCGAATCTTCCACGAGCGCTTCCCTTTCGAGCTGGTCAAGATGGAGTTT
GATGAGAAGGAACTCCGAAGGGAGATCAGCTATGCTATCAAGAATATCCATGGCATTAGAACGGGGCTGT
TTACCCCAGACATGGCCTTTGAGACCATTGTGAAAAAGCAGGTGAAGAAGATCCGAGAACCGTGTCTCAA
GTGTGTGGACATGGTTATCTCGGAGCTAATCAGCACCGTTAGACAGTGCACCAAGAAGCTCCAGCAGTAC
CCGCGGCTACGGGAGGAGATGGAGCGCATCGTGACCACCCACATCCGGGAGCGCGAGGGCCGCACTAAGG
AGCAGGTCATGCTTCTCATCGATATCGAGCTGGCTTACATGAACACCAACCATGAGGACTTCATAGGCTT
TGCCAATGCTCAGCAGAGGAGCAACCAGATGAACAAGAAGAAGACTTCAGGGAACCAGGATGAGATTCTG
GTCATCCGCAAGGGCTGGCTGACTATCAATAATATTGGCATCATGAAAGGGGGCTCCAAGGAGTACTGGT
TTGTGCTGACTGCTGAGAATCTGTCCTGGTACAAGGATGATGAGGAGAAAGAGAAGAAATACATGCTGTC
TGTGGACAACCTCAAGCTGCGGGACGTGGAGAAGGGCTTTATGTCGAGCAAGCATATCTTTGCCCTCTTT
AACACGGAGCAGAGGAATGTCTACAAGGATTATCGGCAGCTGGAGCTAGCCTGTGAGACACAGGAGGAGG
TGGACAGCTGGAAGGCCTCCTTCCTGAGGGCTGGCGTGTACCCTGAGCGTGTTGGGGACAAAGAGAAAGC
CAGCGAGACCGAGGAGAATGGCTCCGACAGCTTCATGCATTCCATGGACCCACAGCTGGAACGGCAAGTG
GAGACCATCCGGAATCTTGTGGACTCATACATGGCCATTGTCAACAAGACCGTGAGGGACCTCATGCCCA
AGACCATCATGCACCTCATGATTAACAATACCAAGGAGTTCATCTTCTCGGAGCTGCTGGCCAACCTGTA
CTCGTGTGGGGACCAGAACACGCTGATGGAGGAGTCGGCGGAGCAGGCACAGCGGCGCGACGAGATGCTG
CGCATGTACCACGCACTGAAGGAGGCGCTCAGCATCATCGGCAACATCAACACGACCACCGTCAGCACGC
CCATGCCCCCGCCCGTGGACGACTCCTGGCTGCAGGTGCAGAGCGTACCGGCCGGACGCAGGTCGCCCAC
GTCCAGCCCCACGCCGCAGCGCCGAGCCCCCGCCGTGCCCCCAGCCCGGCCCGGGTCGCGGGGCCCTGCT
CCTGGGCCTCCGCCTGCTGGGTCCGCCCTGGGGGGGGCGCCCCCCGTGCCCTCCAGGCCGGGGGCTTCCC
CTGACCCTTTCGGCCCTCCCCCTCAGGTGCCCTCGCGCCCCAACCGCGCCCCGCCCGGGGTCCCCAGCCG
ATCGGGTCAGGCAAGTCCATCCCGTCCTGAGAGCCCCAGGCCCCCCTTCGACAAGCTTCGAATTCTGCAG
TCGACGGTACCGCGGGCCCGGGATCCACCGGTCGCCACCATGGTGAGCAAGGGCGAGGAGCTGTTCACCG
GGGTGGTGCCCATCCTGGTCGAGCTGGACGGCGACGTAAACGGCCACAAGTTCAGCGTGTCCGGCGAGGG
CGAGGGCGATGCCACCTACGGCAAGCTGACCCTGAAGTTCATCTGCACCACCGGCAAGCTGCCCGTGCCC
TGGCCCACCCTCGTGACCACCCTGACCTACGGCGTGCAGTGCTTCAGCCGCTACCCCGACCACATGAAGC
AGCACGACTTCTTCAAGTCCGCCATGCCCGAAGGCTACGTCCAGGAGCGCACCATCTTCTTCAAGGACGA
CGGCAACTACAAGACCCGCGCCGAGGTGAAGTTCGAGGGCGACACCCTGGTGAACCGCATCGAGCTGAAG
GGCATCGACTTCAAGGAGGACGGCAACATCCTGGGGCACAAGCTGGAGTACAACTACAACAGCCACAACG
TCTATATCATGGCCGACAAGCAGAAGAACGGCATCAAGGTGAACTTCAAGATCCGCCACAACATCGAGGA
CGGCAGCGTGCAGCTCGCCGACCACTACCAGCAGAACACCCCCATCGGCGACGGCCCCGTGCTGCTGCCC
GACAACCACTACCTGAGCACCCAGTCCGCCCTGAGCAAAGACCCCAACGAGAAGCGCGATCACATGGTCC
TGCTGGAGTTCGTGACCGCCGCCGGGATCACTCTCGGCATGGACGAGCTGTACAAGTAAAGCGGCCGCGA
CTCTAGATCATAATCAGCCATACCACATTTGTAGAGGTTTTACTTGCTTTAAAAAACCTCCCACACCTCC
CCCTGAACCTGAAACATAAAATGAATGCAATTGTTGTTGTTAACTTGTTTATTGCAGCTTATAATGGTTA
CAAATAAAGCAATAGCATCACAAATTTCACAAATAAAGCATTTTTTTCACTGCATTCTAGTTGTGGTTTG
TCCAAACTCATCAATGTATCTTAAGGCGTAAATTGTAAGCGTTAATATTTTGTTAAAATTCGCGTTAAAT
TTTTGTTAAATCAGCTCATTTTTTAACCAATAGGCCGAAATCGGCAAAATCCCTTATAAATCAAAAGAAT
AGACCGAGATAGGGT
[37 nt withheld, positions 4356-4392]
AAAGAACGTGGACTCCAACGTCAAAGG
[49 nt withheld, positions 4420-4468]
T
[91 nt withheld, positions 4470-4560]
G
[124 nt withheld, positions 4562-4685]
CAGGTGGCACTTTTCGGGGAAATGTGCGCGGAACCCCTATTTGTTTATTTTTCTAAATACATTCAAATAT
GTATCCGCTCATGAGACAATAACCCTGATAAATGCTTCAATAATATTGAAAAAGGAAGAGTCCTGAGGCG
GAAAGAACCAGCTGTGGAATGTGTGTCAGTTAGGGTGTGGAAAGTCCCCAGGCTCCCCAGCAGGCAGAAG
TATGCAAAGCATGCATCTCAATTAGTCAGCAACCAGGTGTGGAAAGTCCCCAGGCTCCCCAGCAGGCAGA
AGTATGCAAAGCATGCATCTCAATTAGTCAGCAACCATAGTCCCGCCCCTAACTCCGCCCATCCCGCCCC
TAACTCCGCCCAGTTCCGCCCATTCTCCGCCCCATGGCTGACTAATTTTTTTTATTTATGCAGAGGCCGA
GGCCGCCTCGGCCTCTGAGCTATTCCAGAAGTAGTGAGGAGGCTTTTTTGGAGGCCTAGGCTTTTGCAAA
GATCGATCAAGAGACAGGATGAGGATCGTTTCGCATGATTGAACAAGATGGATTGCACGCAGGTTCTCCG
GCCGCTTGGGTGGAGAGGCTATTCGGCTATGACTGGGCACAACAGACAATCGGCTGCTCTGATGCCGCCG
TGTTCCGGCTGTCAGCGCAGGGGCGCCCGGTTCTTTTTGTCAAGACCGACCTGTCCGGTGCCCTGAATGA
ACTGCAAGACGAGGCAGCGCGGCTATCGTGGCTGGCCACGACGGGCGTTCCTTGCGCAGCTGTGCTCGAC
GTTGTCACTGAAGCGGGAAGGGACTGGCTGCTATTGGGCGAAGTGCCGGGGCAGGATCTCCTGTCATCTC
ACCTTGCTCCTGCCGAGAAAGTATCCATCATGGCTGATGCAATGCGGCGGCTGCATACGCTTGATCCGGC
TACCTGCCCATTCGACCACCAAGCGAAACATCGCATCGAGCGAGCACGTACTCGGATGGAAGCCGGTCTT
GTCGATCAGGATGATCTGGACGAAGAGCATCAGGGGCTCGCGCCAGCCGAACTGTTCGCCAGGCTCAAGG
CGAGCATGCCCGACGGCGAGGATCTCGTCGTGACCCATGGCGATGCCTGCTTGCCGAATATCATGGTGGA
AAATGGCCGCTTTTCTGGATTCATCGACTGTGGCCGGCTGGGTGTGGCGGACCGCTATCAGGACATAGCG
TTGGCTACCCGTGATATTGCTGAAGAGCTTGGCGGCGAATGGGCTGACCGCTTCCTCGTGCTTTACGGTA
TCGCCGCTCCCGATTCGCAGCGCATCGCCTTCTATCGCCTTCTTGACGAGTTCTTCTGAGCGGGACTCTG
GGGTTCGAAATGACCGACCAAGCGACGCCCAACCTGCCATCACGAGATTTCGATTCCACCGCCGCCTTCT
ATGAAAGGTTGGGCTTCGGAATCGTTTTCCGGGACGCCGGCTGGATGATCCTCCAGCGCGGGGATCTCAT
GCTGGAGTTCTTCGCCCACCCTAGGGGGAGGCTAACTGAAACACGGAAGGAGACAATACCGGAAGGAACC
CGCGCTATGACGGCAATAAAAAGACAGAATAAAACGCACGGTGTTGGGTCGTTTGTTCATAAACGCGGGG
TTCGGTCCCAGGGCTGGCACTCTGTCGATACCCCACCGAGACCCCATTGGGGCCAATACGCCCGCGTTTC
TTCCTTTTCCCCACCCCACCCCCCAAGTTCGGGTGAAGGCCCAGGGCTCGCAGCCAACGTCGGGGCGGCA
GGCCCTGCCATAGCCTCAGGTTACTCATATATACTTTAGATTGATTTAAAACTTCATTTTTAATTTAAAA
GGATCTAGGTGAAGATCCTTTTTGATAATCTCATGACCAAAATCCCTTAACGTGAGTTTTCGTTCCACTG
AGCGTCAGACCCCGTAGAAAAGATCAAAGGATCTTCTTGAGATCCTTTTTTTCTGCGCGTAATCTGCTGC
TTGCAAACAAAAAAACCACCGCTACCAGCGGTGGTTTGTTTGCCGGATCAAGAGCTACCAACTCTTTTTC
CGAAGGTAACTGGCTTCAGCAGAGCGCAGATACCAAATACTGTTCTTCTAGTGTAGCCGTAGTTAGGCCA
CCACTTCAAGAACTCTGTAGCACCGCCTACATACCTCGCTCTGCTAATCCTGTTACCAGTGGCTGCTGCC
AGTGGCGATAAGTCGTGTCTTACCGGGTTGGACTCAAGACGATAGTTACCGGATAAGGCGCAGCGGTCGG
GCTGAACGGGGGGTTCGTGCACACAGCCCAGCTTGGAGCGAACGACCTACACCGAACTGAGATACCTACA
GCGTGAGCTATGAGAAAGCGCCACGCTTCCCGAAGGGAGAAAGGCGGACAGGTATCCGGTAAGCGGCAGG
GTCGGAACAGGAGAGCGCACGAGGGAGCTTCCAGGGGGAAACGCCTGGTATCTTTATAGTCCTGTCGGGT
TTCGCCACCTCTGACTTGAGCGTCGATTTTTGTGATGCTCGTCAGGGGGGCGGAGCCTATGGAAAAACGC
CAGCAACGCGGCCTTTTTACGGTTCCTGGCCTTTTGCTGGCCTTTTGCTCACATGTTCTTTCCTGCGTTA
TCCCCTGATTCTGTGGATAACCGTATTACCGCCATGCATTAGTT
Features (pLannotate 1.2.2; 16 found; start..end, strand, type, name):
     56..359     +  enhancer       CMV enhancer: human cytomegalovirus immediate early enhancer
    360..563     +  promoter       CMV promoter: human cytomegalovirus (CMV) immediate early promoter
    586..608     +  misc_feature   MCS (fragment): multiple cloning site
    614..3202    +  CDS            DNM1: DYN1_HUMAN - Also known as DNM. Experimental evidence at protein level: Swiss-Prot protein existence level 1. Microtubule-associated force-producing protein involved in producing microtubule bundles and able to bind and hydrolyze GTP. Most probably involved in vesicular trafficking processes. Involved in receptor-mediated endocytosis. From Homo sapiens (Human).
   3202..3246    +  misc_feature   MCS (fragment): multiple cloning site
   3260..3979    +  CDS            EGFP: the original enhanced GFP (Yang et al., 1996) mammalian codon-optimized
   3996..4079    +  CDS            large T antigen (fragment): large T antigen from SV40 (simian virus 40)
   4102..4223    +  polyA_signal   SV40 poly(A) signal: SV40 polyadenylation signal
   4257..4685    -  rep_origin     f1 ori (sequence partly withheld): f1 bacteriophage origin of replication; arrow indicates direction of (+) strand synthesis
   4712..4816    +  promoter       AmpR promoter: bla
   4818..5175    +  promoter       SV40 promoter: SV40 enhancer and early promoter
   5210..6004    +  CDS            NeoR/KanR: aminoglycoside phosphotransferase from Tn5; aph(3')-II (or nptII); confers resistance to neomycin, kanamycin, and G418 (Geneticin®)
   6025..6177    +  CDS            ble (fragment): BLE_KLEPN - Experimental evidence at protein level: Swiss-Prot protein existence level 1. Binding protein with a strong affinity to the bleomycin family of antibiotics. Binds to CL990; an antimitotic-antibiotic compound. From Klebsiella pneumoniae.
   6236..6283    +  polyA_signal   HSV TK poly(A) signal: herpes simplex virus thymidine kinase polyadenylation signal (Cole and Stacy, 1985)
   6374..6390    -  polyA_signal   bGH poly(A) signal (fragment): bovine growth hormone polyadenylation signal
   6612..7200    +  rep_origin     ori: high-copy-number ColE1/pMB1/pBR322/pUC origin of replication
