[The description below was written by a language model from this plasmid's Addgene catalogue record and pLannotate feature annotations shown in this document.]
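Description:
pEGFP-N1 Dynamin1 T78R L84R T92R V118R is a 7.3 kb mammalian expression plasmid built on the Clontech pEGFP-N1 backbone, encoding human dynamin 1 (DNM1) fused at its C terminus to EGFP. The dynamin coding sequence sits in the multiple cloning site, with remnants of the polylinker flanking it on both sides. The downstream remnant forms the short linker into the EGFP open reading frame. Transcription is driven by the human cytomegalovirus immediate early enhancer and promoter and terminated by the SV40 polyadenylation signal. The insert carries four arginine substitutions, T78R, L84R, T92R and V118R. The record does not state their functional rationale, although the associated publication concerns the cryo-EM structure of the dynamin polymer assembled on lipid membrane.

In bacteria the plasmid replicates from a high-copy ColE1/pUC-type origin and is selected with kanamycin. The single NeoR/KanR gene (Tn5 aminoglycoside phosphotransferase) is preceded by tandem promoters. A bacterial bla-type promoter gives kanamycin resistance in E. coli, while the SV40 enhancer/early promoter, paired with the HSV TK polyadenylation signal, allows G418 selection of stably transfected mammalian cells. An f1 origin is also present for single-stranded DNA production. Short annotated fragments of ble, SV40 large T antigen and the bGH poly(A) signal appear to be partial matches within backbone sequence rather than functional elements. The repository-sequenced and depositor-supplied records are the same length and show the same feature order, offset by only a few bases. The construct is intended for expressing fluorescently tagged mutant dynamin in mammalian cells, for example to follow its localisation and behaviour by microscopy.
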