Addgene plasmid #112106: pEGFP-N1 Dynamin1 T78R L84R T92R V118R
Purpose: Mammalian expression plasmid of GFP-tagged Dynamin protein.
Depositing lab: Justin Taraska. Depositing organization: National Heart, Lung, and Blood Institute (NHLBI). Publication: Cryo-EM of the dynamin polymer assembled on lipid membrane. Kong L, Sochacki KA, Wang H, Fang S, Canagarajah B, Kehr AD, Rice WJ, Strub MP, Taraska JW, Hinshaw JE. Nature. 2018 Aug;560(7717):258-262. doi: 10.1038/s41586-018-0378-6. Epub 2018 Aug 1. PubMed 30069048.
Backbone
  Vector backbone: pEGFP-N1
  Backbone manufacturer: Clontech
  Vector type: Mammalian Expression
Growth in bacteria
  Bacterial resistance: Kanamycin, 50 μg/mL
  Growth temperature: 37°C
  Growth strain: DH5alpha
  Copy number: High Copy
Gene/Insert
  Gene/Insert name: Dynamin1
  Species: H. sapiens (human)
  Mutation: T78R L84R T92R V118R
  Entrez Gene: DNM1 (a.k.a. DEE31, DNM, EIEE31)
  Promoter: CMV
  Tag / fusion protein: EGFP (C terminal on backbone)
  Cloning method: Unknown
  Sequencing primers: 5′ CMV-F; 3′ SV40-pArev
Terms and licenses: Academic/Nonprofit Terms; Industry Terms: Not Available to Industry
How to cite: pEGFP-N1 Dynamin1 T78R L84R T92R V118R was a gift from Justin Taraska (Addgene plasmid # 112106 ; http://n2t.net/addgene:112106 ; RRID:Addgene_112106)
