>Addgene plasmid #112106 | pEGFP-N1 Dynamin1 T78R L84R T92R V118R | depositor partial sequence | sequence record 211034 | hDynamin1 T78R L84R T92R V118R
ATGGGCAACCGCGGCATGGAAGATCTCATCCCGCTGGTCAACCGGCTGCAAGACGCCTTCTCTGCCATCG
GCCAGAACGCGGACCTCGACCTGCCGCAGATCGCTGTGGTGGGCGGCCAGAGCGCCGGCAAGAGCTCGGT
GCTCGAGAATTTCGTAGGCAGGGACTTCTTGCCTCGAGGATCTGGCATTGTTACCCGACGTCCCCTGGTC
TTGCAGCTGGTCAATGCAACCAGGGAATATGCCGAGTTCAGGCACTGCAAGGGAAAGAAATTCAGGGACT
TCGAGGAGGTGCGCCTTGAGATCGAGGCCGAGACCGACAGGGTCACCGGCACCAACAAGGGCATCTCGCC
GAGGCCTATCAACCTCCGCGTCTACTCGCCGCACGTGCTGAACCTGACCCTGGTGGACCTGCCCGGAATG
ACCAAGGTCCCGGTGGGGGACCAACCTCCCGACATCGAGTTCCAGATCCGAGACATGCTTATGCAGTTTG
TCACCAAGGAGAACTGCCTCATCCTGGCCGTGTCCCCCGCCAACTCTGACCTGGCCAATTCTGACGCCCT
CAAGGTCGCCAAGGAGGTGGACCCCCAGGGCCAGCGCACCATCGGGGTCATCACCAAGCTGGACCTGATG
GACGAGGGCACAGATGCCCGTGATGTGCTGGAGAACAAGCTGCTCCCCCTGCGCAGAGGCTACATTGGAG
TGGTGAACCGGAGCCAGAAGGACATTGATGGCAAGAAGGACATTACCGCCGCCTTGGCTGCTGAACGAAA
GTTCTTCCTCTCCCATCCATCTTATCGCCACTTGGCTGACCGTATGGGCACGCCCTACCTGCAGAAGGTC
CTCAATCAGCAACTGACGAACCACATCCGGGACACACTGCCGGGGCTGCGGAACAAGCTGCAGAGCCAGC
TACTGTCCATTGAGAAGGAGGTGGAGGAATACAAGAACTTCCGCCCTGATGACCCAGCTCGCAAGACCAA
GGCCCTGCTGCAGATGGTCCAGCAGTTTGCCGTAGACTTTGAGAAGCGCATTGAGGGCTCAGGAGATCAG
ATCGACACCTACGAACTGTCAGGGGGAGCCCGCATTAACCGAATCTTCCACGAGCGCTTCCCTTTCGAGC
TGGTCAAGATGGAGTTTGATGAGAAGGAACTCCGAAGGGAGATCAGCTATGCTATCAAGAATATCCATGG
CATTAGAACGGGGCTGTTTACCCCAGACATGGCCTTTGAGACCATTGTGAAAAAGCAGGTGAAGAAGATC
CGAGAACCGTGTCTCAAGTGTGTGGACATGGTTATCTCGGAGCTAATCAGCACCGTTAGACAGTGCACCA
AGAAGCTCCAGCAGTACCCGCGGCTACGGGAGGAGATGGAGCGCATCGTGACCACCCACATCCGGGAGCG
CGAGGGCCGCACTAAGGAGCAGGTCATGCTTCTCATCGATATCGAGCTGGCTTACATGAACACCAACCAT
GAGGACTTCATAGGCTTTGCCAATGCTCAGCAGAGGAGCAACCAGATGAACAAGAAGAAGACTTCAGGGA
ACCAGGATGAGATTCTGGTCATCCGCAAGGGCTGGCTGACTATCAATAATATTGGCATCATGAAAGGGGG
CTCCAAGGAGTACTGGTTTGTGCTGACTGCTGAGAATCTGTCCTGGTACAAGGATGATGAGGAGAAAGAG
AAGAAATACATGCTGTCTGTGGACAACCTCAAGCTGCGGGACGTGGAGAAGGGCTTTATGTCGAGCAAGC
ATATCTTTGCCCTCTTTAACACGGAGCAGAGGAATGTCTACAAGGATTATCGGCAGCTGGAGCTAGCCTG
TGAGACACAGGAGGAGGTGGACAGCTGGAAGGCCTCCTTCCTGAGGGCTGGCGTGTACCCTGAGCGTGTT
GGGGACAAAGAGAAAGCCAGCGAGACCGAGGAGAATGGCTCCGACAGCTTCATGCATTCCATGGACCCAC
AGCTGGAACGGCAAGTGGAGACCATCCGGAATCTTGTGGACTCATACATGGCCATTGTCAACAAGACCGT
GAGGGACCTCATGCCCAAGACCATCATGCACCTCATGATTAACAATACCAAGGAGTTCATCTTCTCGGAG
CTGCTGGCCAACCTGTACTCGTGTGGGGACCAGAACACGCTGATGGAGGAGTCGGCGGAGCAGGCACAGC
GGCGCGACGAGATGCTGCGCATGTACCACGCACTGAAGGAGGCGCTCAGCATCATCGGCAACATCAACAC
GACCACCGTCAGCACGCCCATGCCCCCGCCCGTGGACGACTCCTGGCTGCAGGTGCAGAGCGTACCGGCC
GGACGCAGGTCGCCCACGTCCAGCCCCACGCCGCAGCGCCGAGCCCCCGCCGTGCCCCCAGCCCGGCCCG
GGTCGCGGGGCCCTGCTCCTGGGCCTCCGCCTGCTGGGTCCGCCCTGGGGGGGGCGCCCCCCGTGCCCTC
CAGGCCGGGGGCTTCCCCTGACCCTTTCGGCCCTCCCCCTCAGGTGCCCTCGCGCCCCAACCGCGCCCCG
CCCGGGGTCCCCAGCCGATCGGGTCAGGCAAGTCCATCCCGTCCTGAGAGCCCCAGGCCCCCCTTCGACA
AGCTT
